Addgene plasmid #109653: actc1b-mKate2-rab6ba
Purpose: Muscle specific zebrafish expression of mKate2 fused to rab6ba
Depositing lab: Rob Parton. Depositing organization: University of Queensland, Institute for Molecular Bioscience. Publication: In vivo cell biological screening identifies an endocytic capture mechanism for T-tubule formation. Hall TE, Martel N, Ariotti N, Xiong Z, Lo HP, Ferguson C, Rae J, Lim YW, Parton RG. Nat Commun. 2020 Jul 24;11(1):3711. doi: 10.1038/s41467-020-17486-w. PubMed 32709891.
Backbone
  Vector backbone: pDEST-actc1b-mKate2-ccdb
  Vector type: Zebrafish plasmids
Growth in bacteria
  Bacterial resistance: Ampicillin, 100 μg/mL
  Growth temperature: 37°C
  Growth strain: DH5alpha
  Copy number: High Copy
Gene/Insert
  Gene/Insert name: rab6ba
  Species: D. rerio (zebrafish)
  Entrez Gene: rab6ba (a.k.a. rab6b, zgc:110405)
  Tag / fusion protein: mKate2 (N terminal on insert)
  Cloning method: Gateway Cloning
Terms and licenses: Academic/Nonprofit Terms; Industry Terms: Not Available to Industry
How to cite: actc1b-mKate2-rab6ba was a gift from Rob Parton (Addgene plasmid # 109653 ; http://n2t.net/addgene:109653 ; RRID:Addgene_109653)
