[The description below was written by a language model from this plasmid's Addgene catalogue record and pLannotate feature annotations shown in this document.]
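Description:
actc1b-mKate2-rab6ba is a zebrafish expression plasmid built by Gateway recombination into the destination backbone pDEST-actc1b-mKate2-ccdb. It is intended to drive muscle-specific expression of the small GTPase rab6ba (Danio rerio) fused at its N terminus to the monomeric red fluorescent protein mKate2. It is maintained in E. coli as a high-copy plasmid through a ColE1/pUC-type origin and is selected with ampicillin via the β-lactamase gene. Remnants of a pBluescript-type cloning vector are also present, including lac promoter/operator elements, a T3 promoter, an MCS fragment and a partial M13 origin.

In the 9,564 nt sequence record, the expression cassette shows the layout of a multisite Gateway assembly. An attB4 site lies upstream of a long unannotated stretch that runs across the circular junction to attB1. This stretch is where the actc1b (muscle actin) promoter named in the construct would be expected, although the feature table does not label it. The short "copia promoter" hit within this region is probably an incidental match. After attB1 comes the mKate2 coding sequence, then attB2, then the Rab coding sequence, which the software annotated by homology to human RAB6B but which the catalogue records as zebrafish rab6ba. This is followed by attB3 and an SV40 polyadenylation signal. The attB2 scar therefore sits between the fluorescent protein and the GTPase within the fusion.

A fragment matching medaka tyrosinase is also annotated upstream of attB4. Such matches often arise from Tol2 transposon arms in zebrafish transgenesis vectors, but the record does not state this. The plasmid comes from an in vivo cell-biological screen on T-tubule formation. It is suited to visualising Rab6b-positive membrane compartments, which are associated with Golgi-level retrograde traffic, in the skeletal muscle fibres of live zebrafish.
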