Features (pLannotate 1.2.2; 21 found; start..end, strand, type, name):
      2..22      +  protein_bind   attB1: mutant version of attB; core recombination site for the Gateway® BP reaction BP Clonase™
     32..727     +  CDS            mKate2: mKate2 is a basic (constitutively fluorescent) red fluorescent protein published in 2009, derived from Entacmaea quadricolor. It is reported to be a rapidly-maturing monomer with moderate acid sensitivity.
    729..753     -  protein_bind   attB2: mutant version of attB; recombination site for the Gateway® BP reaction BP Clonase™
    755..1375    +  CDS            RAB6B: RAB6B_HUMAN - Experimental evidence at protein level: Swiss-Prot protein existence level 1. Seems to have a role in retrograde membrane traffic at the level of the Golgi complex. May function in retrograde transport in neuronal cells. From Homo sapiens (Human).
   1388..1408    -  protein_bind   attB3: mutant version of attB; core recombination site for the Gateway® BP reaction BP Clonase™
   1412..1432    +  CDS            lacZα (fragment): LacZα fragment of β-galactosidase; lacZ fragment
   1448..1582    -  polyA_signal   SV40 poly(A) signal: SV40 polyadenylation signal
   1605..1688    -  CDS            large T antigen (fragment): large T antigen from SV40 (simian virus 40)
   2254..2294    -  misc_feature   MCS (fragment): pBluescript multiple cloning site
   2307..2325    -  promoter       T3 promoter: promoter for bacteriophage T3 RNA polymerase
   2370..2386    -  protein_bind   lac operator: The lac repressor binds to the lac operator to inhibit transcription in E. coli. This inhibition can be relieved by adding lactose or isopropyl-β-D-thiogalactopyranoside (IPTG). lac repressor encoded by lacI
   2394..2424    -  promoter       lac promoter: promoter for the E. coli lac operon
   2439..2460    -  protein_bind   CAP binding site: CAP binding activates transcription in the presence of cAMP. E. coli catabolite activator protein
   2473..2565    -  CDS            lacI (fragment): lac repressor; lacI; The lac repressor binds to the lac operator to inhibit transcription in E. coli. This inhibition can be relieved by adding lactose or isopropyl-β-D-thiogalactopyranoside (IPTG).
   2748..3336    -  rep_origin     ori: high-copy-number ColE1/pMB1/pBR322/pUC origin of replication
   3507..4367    -  CDS            AmpR: β-lactamase; bla; confers resistance to ampicillin, carbenicillin, and related antibiotics
   4368..4472    -  promoter       AmpR promoter: bla
   4498..4719    -  rep_origin     M13 ori (fragment) (sequence partly withheld): M13 bacteriophage origin of replication; arrow indicates direction of (+) strand synthesis
   4719..5006    +  CDS            tyr (fragment) (sequence partly withheld): TYRO_ORYLA - Also known as tyro. Experimental evidence at transcript level: Swiss-Prot protein existence level 2. This is a copper-containing oxidase that functions in the formation of pigments such as melanins and other polyphenolic compounds. From Oryzias latipes (Japanese rice fish) (Japanese killifish).
   5588..5608    +  protein_bind   attB4: mutant version of attB; core recombination site for the Gateway® BP reaction BP Clonase™
   6509..6525    -  promoter       copia promoter (fragment): strong promoter from the Drosophila transposable element copia (Sinclair et al., 1986)
>Addgene plasmid #109653 | actc1b-mKate2-rab6ba | addgene full sequence | sequence record 224789 | Addgene NGS Result
GCAAGTTTGTACAAAAAAGCAGGCTGCCACCATGGTGAGCGAGCTGATTAAGGAGAACATGCACATGAAG
CTGTACATGGAGGGCACCGTGAACAACCACCACTTCAAGTGCACATCCGAGGGCGAAGGCAAGCCCTACG
AGGGCACCCAGACCATGAGAATCAAGGCGGTCGAGGGCGGCCCTCTCCCCTTCGCCTTCGACATCCTGGC
TACCAGCTTCATGTACGGCAGCAAAACCTTCATCAACCACACCCAGGGCATCCCCGACTTCTTTAAGCAG
TCCTTCCCCGAGGGCTTCACATGGGAGAGAGTCACCACATACGAAGACGGGGGCGTGCTGACCGCTACCC
AGGACACCAGCCTCCAGGACGGCTGCCTCATCTACAACGTCAAGATCAGAGGGGTGAACTTCCCATCCAA
CGGCCCTGTGATGCAGAAGAAAACACTCGGCTGGGAGGCCTCCACCGAGACCCTGTACCCCGCTGACGGC
GGCCTGGAAGGCAGAGCCGACATGGCCCTGAAGCTCGTGGGCGGGGGCCACCTGATCTGCAACTTGAAGA
CCACATACAGATCCAAGAAACCCGCTAAGAACCTCAAGATGCCCGGCGTCTACTATGTGGACAGAAGACT
GGAAAGAATCAAGGAGGCCGACAAAGAGACCTACGTCGAGCAGCACGAGGTGGCTGTGGCCAGATACTGC
GACCTCCCTAGCAAACTGGGGCACAGAGACCCAGCTTTCTTGTACAAAGTGGTGTCTGTGGGAAATGACT
TTGGAAACCCTTTAAGGAAATTCAAACTCGTCTTTCTTGGAGAGCAAAGCGTGGGGAAGACTTCCCTGAT
CACACGCTTCATGTATGACAGCTTTGACAACACATATCAGGCTACAATTGGAATCGACTTCCTGTCAAAA
ACCATGTATTTGGAGGACAGAACGGTTCGGTTGCAGTTGTGGGACACGGCAGGCCAGGAACGTTTTAGGA
GCCTCATCCCGAGCTATATAAGAGATTCCACTGTAGCTGTGGTGGTGTATGACATCACAAATGTGAATTC
GTTTCAACAAACTTCCAAATGGATCGATGACGTGAGAACGGAGCGAGGAAGTGATGTCATCATCATGCTG
GTGGGCAATAAAACAGATCTGGCAGATAAGAGGCAGATCACGATTGAGGAGGGAGAGCAGAGGGCCAAAG
AGCTGAGTGTGATGTTTATCGAGACCAGCGCCAAGACGGGTTACAACGTCAAGCAGCTGTTTCGACGTGT
GGCAGCTGCCCTTCCAGGAATGGAGAGCATGCAGGAGACAAGCAAAGAAGGCATGATCGACATTAAATTG
GACAAACCACAGGAGCCTCCAACCACTGAAGGCGGATGTTCCTGTTAATAACTCACACAACTTTATTATA
CATAGTTGATAATTCACTGGCCGTCGTTTTACGGTACCATCGATGATGATCCAGACATGATAAGATACAT
TGATGAGTTTGGACAAACCACAACTAGAATGCAGTGAAAAAAATGCTTTATTTGTGAAATTTGTGATGCT
ATTGCTTTATTTGTAACCATTATAAGCTGCAATAAACAAGTTAACAACAACAATTGCATTCATTTTATGT
TTCAGGTTCAGGGGGAGGTGTGGGAGGTTTTTTAAAGCAAGTAAAACCTCTACAAATGTGGTATGGCTGA
TTATGATCCTCTAGATCAGATCTGCGAAGATACGGCCACGGGTGCTCTTGATCCTGTGGCTGATTTTGGA
CTGTGCTGCTCGCAGCTGCTGATGAATCACATACTTCCTCCATTTTCTTCCACTGATTGACTGTTATAAT
TTCCCTAATTTCCAGGTCAAGGTGCTGTGCATTGTGGTAATAGATGTGACATGACGTCACTTCCAAAGGA
CCAATGAACATGTCTGACCAATTTCATATAATGTGAAAACGATTTTCATAGGCAGAATAAATAACATTTA
AATTAAACTGGGCATCAGCGCAATTCAATTGGTTTGGTAATAGCAAGGGAAAATAGAATGAAGTGATCTC
CAAAAAATAAGTACTTTTTGACTGTAAATAAAATTGTAAGGAGTAAAAAGTACTTTTTTTTCTAAAAAAA
TGTAATTAAGTAAAAGTAAAAGTATTGATTTTTAATTGTACTCAAGTAAAGTAAAAATCCCCAAAAATAA
TACTTAAGTACAGTAATCAAGTAAAATTACTCAAGTACTTTACACCTCTGGTTCTTGACCCCCTACCTTC
AGCAAGCCCAGCAGATCCACTAGTTCTAGAGCGGCCGCCACCGCGGTGGAGCTCCAGCTTTTGTTCCCTT
TAGTGAGGGTTAATTGCGCGCTTGGCGTAATCATGGTCATAGCTGTTTCCTGTGTGAAATTGTTATCCGC
TCACAATTCCACACAACATACGAGCCGGAAGCATAAAGTGTAAAGCCTGGGGTGCCTAATGAGTGAGCTA
ACTCACATTAATTGCGTTGCGCTCACTGCCCGCTTTCCAGTCGGGAAACCTGTCGTGCCAGCTGCATTAA
TGAATCGGCCAACGCGCGGGGAGAGGCGGTTTGCGTATTGGGCGCTCTTCCGCTTCCTCGCTCACTGACT
CGCTGCGCTCGGTCGTTCGGCTGCGGCGAGCGGTATCAGCTCACTCAAAGGCGGTAATACGGTTATCCAC
AGAATCAGGGGATAACGCAGGAAAGAACATGTGAGCAAAAGGCCAGCAAAAGGCCAGGAACCGTAAAAAG
GCCGCGTTGCTGGCGTTTTTCCATAGGCTCCGCCCCCCTGACGAGCATCACAAAAATCGACGCTCAAGTC
AGAGGTGGCGAAACCCGACAGGACTATAAAGATACCAGGCGTTTCCCCCTGGAAGCTCCCTCGTGCGCTC
TCCTGTTCCGACCCTGCCGCTTACCGGATACCTGTCCGCCTTTCTCCCTTCGGGAAGCGTGGCGCTTTCT
CATAGCTCACGCTGTAGGTATCTCAGTTCGGTGTAGGTCGTTCGCTCCAAGCTGGGCTGTGTGCACGAAC
CCCCCGTTCAGCCCGACCGCTGCGCCTTATCCGGTAACTATCGTCTTGAGTCCAACCCGGTAAGACACGA
CTTATCGCCACTGGCAGCAGCCACTGGTAACAGGATTAGCAGAGCGAGGTATGTAGGCGGTGCTACAGAG
TTCTTGAAGTGGTGGCCTAACTACGGCTACACTAGAAGAACAGTATTTGGTATCTGCGCTCTGCTGAAGC
CAGTTACCTTCGGAAAAAGAGTTGGTAGCTCTTGATCCGGCAAACAAACCACCGCTGGTAGCGGTGGTTT
TTTTGTTTGCAAGCAGCAGATTACGCGCAGAAAAAAAGGATCTCAAGAAGATCCTTTGATCTTTTCTACG
GGGTCTGACGCTCAGTGGAACGAAAACTCACGTTAAGGCATTTTGGTCATGAGATTATCAAAAAGGATCT
TCACCTAGATCCTTTTAAATTAAAAATGAAGTTTTAAATCAATCTAAAGTATATATGAGTAAACTTGGTC
TGACAGTTACCAATGCTTAATCAGTGAGGCACCTATCTCAGCGATCTGTCTATTTCGTTCATCCATAGTT
GCCTGACTCCCCGTCGTGTAGATAACTACGATACGGGAGGGCTTACCATCTGGCCCCAGTGCTGCAATGA
TACCGCGAGACCCACGCTCACCGGCTCCAGATTTATCAGCAATAAACCAGCCAGCCGGAAGGGCCGAGCG
CAGAAGTGGTCCTGCAACTTTATCCGCCTCCATCCAGTCTATTAATTGTTGCCGGGAAGCTAGAGTAAGT
AGTTCGCCAGTTAATAGTTTGCGCAACGTTGTTGCCATTGCTACAGGCATCGTGGTGTCACGCTCGTCGT
TTGGTATGGCTTCATTCAGCTCCGGTTCCCAACGATCAAGGCGAGTTACATGATCCCCCATGTTGTGCAA
AAAAGCGGTTAGCTCCTTCGGTCCTCCGATCGTTGTCAGAAGTAAGTTGGCCGCAGTGTTATCACTCATG
GTTATGGCAGCACTGCATAATTCTCTTACTGTCATGCCATCCGTAAGATGCTTTTCTGTGACTGGTGAGT
ACTCAACCAAGTCATTCTGAGAATAGTGTATGCGGCGACCGAGTTGCTCTTGCCCGGCGTCAATACGGGA
TAATACCGCGCCACATAGCAGAACTTTAAAAGTGCTCATCATTGGAAAACGTTCTTCGGGGCGAAAACTC
TCAAGGATCTTACCGCTGTTGAGATCCAGTTCGATGTAACCCACTCGTGCACCCAACTGATCTTCAGCAT
CTTTTACTTTCACCAGCGTTTCTGGGTGAGCAAAAACAGGAAGGCAAAATGCCGCAAAAAAGGGAATAAG
GGCGACACGGAAATGTTGAATACTCATACTCTTCCTTTTTCAATATTATTGAAGCATTTATCAGGGTTAT
TGTCTCATGAGCGGATACATATTTGAATGTATTTAGAAAAATAAACAAATAGGGGTTCCGCGCACATTTC
CCCGAAAAGTGCCACCTAAATTGTAAGCGTTAATATTTTGTTAAAATTCGCGTTAAATTTTTGTTAAATC
AGCTCATTTTTTAACCAATAGGCCGAAATCGGCAAAATCCCTTATAAATCAAAAGAATAGACCGAGATAG
GGT
[37 nt withheld, positions 4624-4660]
AAAGAACGTGGACTCCAACGTCAAAGG
[32 nt withheld, positions 4688-4719]
GCTGGCTAAGAACTCATCAGCCTCCCCGGTCCATCTACCCACGTACCAATGCACCAATTGGCCACAATGA
CGGCTACTACATGGTGCCATTCCTTCCTCTTTATAGGAATGGAGACTACCTCCTGTCCAACAATGCTCTT
GGATACGAGTACGCCTACCTGTTGGACCCAGGTCATTGCACAACACCAGAAATGCCCTCTGATCTGCAAA
AGACGTGAATATCTGTTCAGACACCCATATCCACTCTGTTCCACACAGGTCAGAGGTTTGTCCAGGAGTT
CTTGACAGAGGTGTAAAAAGTACTCAAAAATTTTACTCAAGTGAAAGTACAAGTACTTAGGGAAAATTTT
ACTCAATTAAAAGTAAAAGTATCTGGCTAGAATCTTACTTGAGTAAAAGTAAAAAAGTACTCCATTAAAA
TTGTACTTGAGTATTAAGGAAGTAAAAGTAAAAGCAAGAAAGAAAACTAGAGATTCTTGTTTAAGCTTTT
AATCTCAAAAAACATTAAATGAAATGCATACAAGGTTTTATCCTGCTTTAGAACTGTTTGTATTTAATTA
TCAAACTATAAGACAGACAATCTAATGCCAGTACACGCTACTCAAAGTTGTAAAACCTCAGATTTAACTT
CAGTAGAAGCTGATTCTCAAAATTGTTAGTGTCAAGCCTAGCTCTTTTGGGGCTGAAAAGCAATCCTGCA
GTGCTGAAAAGCCTCTCACAGGCAGCCGATGCGGGAAGAGGTGTATTAGTCTTGATAGAGAGGCTGCAAA
TAGCAGGAAACGTGAGCAGAGACTCCCTGGTGTCTGAAACACAGGCCAGATGGGCCCTCGAGCAGGAAAC
AGCTATGACCATGATTACGCCAAGCTATCAACTTTGTATAGAAAAGTTGGCACGCGCAGATTCCGTGTGG
GCCTGGTAATATCTTACCATTTTAAGCTATTTTAAGATTAGGGAAAAAAATTAAATAAAACTACTTTAAA
ATTACTTTCCTTAAAAAGCAACATATTTATTTAGTTTTTGTTTAACTGGCTCAAGATTGTAATATTTTAC
TTTTACATGTTTTTTTAAGTACCTAAATGTGTTCAAAAGTAAAGTATGTTATTGTTTTTTTTTTTTAATG
TTAGCTAAGCTTTAAATTGTAATATATTACTTTTAAAAGTGACTTTTTAAAAATGTAAATAAAAAAGTAA
CTATAAATGTGTAATGCATGTTATTTCTGTGGGTTTTTAATTTTCATCTCAACTGGGCTTACAATTTTAA
CATAATAAAAATCAAATCAAATCAAATCAGGCCCTTATTTGTCACATACACTCTTGTATACTGAAATAAA
CTAAATGTTGAGAAAAATTTAAATACACCAAAATAACGCATACCTTTTTTGTAATTACCTAAGTAAAACA
TTTAGTTCCTTTTTTAAGTGACTCAAGATTGTAATCTATTAATTGTAAAAGATAAAACTAGTGATCAATC
TGACGTGCTTCTATGCAGCCTGTGAGATTAATTGTGATGTTTAATTATTAAACAATTTAAATGGATCAAA
CATTTCACATGTGCTTATTGTGTCCAACAAAACCAGCAGAAGCACTTAAAAATATTGCATGACAACATGA
GTTTTTAATGTAAATTATATATACTTCCTAAACGAAGTTAATCATATTTCTAAAATAATAATGTCATTGA
AATATTTAAATAAATGATAAGCTTTAGTTGATTCAACATAAAATTGAAAGCAATAAGGACTTTTTTTTTT
TACAGCGGTGAAGCAAAAGCATGTAATAATCATATAATATAATAAATAAATAAATAAATAATGGCTCTTG
GTGCAAATATGAACACTTTAAATAAATATAGAATAAATATGATCAATAAGTCATAACGATGTGTTTTATG
TTGATTATAATTTAAACATGTTTCTAACGCAAGTTTTAAAAACTGTTTTAAAGTATTATTTTAAGTTATA
AGATCAATTTGACTCAACATTTTGTAGTGAAAATATGTTGTGTAAAATTAATATAATATACACTATAAAA
ATGCAGGGTTCCACACAATACATTAATGTTGTCCCAACACAAATCGATTAAGTTAACAAATATATGTGGA
TTGAACATAAAAAATTAAGTTGTCCCAATGAAATCTCAAGAATTGTGTTGTTTCAGCTCATTTTAAATAA
GTAGTTTTAACAAGTAAAAAATAACATATTTTTGAGTGTGTATATATATATATTACAAAATATAATAATA
TAAAATGTAAAAGATATAAACCATGCTACATATATTTAAGAGCTATTTTGCACATTACTTTTTTGCAAGC
CATTTTAGTGTTTTTTTTACAAATATATATTAGCTAAATATACAATATCTTAAATATACAATTAATCAGA
CATGCAATTAATGCATTTAACCTACATAAAAATACATGATCAACATATGTTTTATGCTGATTACAACTAA
ATCAAACGTAATGAAATTAATTTATAAAAGCGATTTAAATATGTCAATATTTTAAGTTAAAATCACTTGA
AACCTACTATAAATGAACTTAAATTAAAAAAATCTCCTTTAATTCCAATGCAACAGTGTTGTTTTTTCAG
CTGAGGACCCCCGGTGCAGATGGTTGGCCCCCGGCCCGCTATTCTAAGGAAGCCTTTCTTAATTTTAGGG
CGGCGCTGCATGCGCTCAGATCAGATTCACGGGTGGAGAGGGTTATTTTCTCTTTTTTATTTTTTCTTGC
CTGCTCATATTTGGGCCTGTGTGAACCCCAGGCTCCGCCTCGGCCCCCAGGAGCCGCTCTTATTTAAAGG
GGATCCTCGCCTTCAGTCTTCGTCCCAGTGGAAGCATCAGTCTTGTGATAACAACTTGGTGAGTCCTACA
GACCAGCGCTCGACTCTAGGCTTTAAATGCATTGATTTCTCTGGATTAGCTACCGGGAGAGTTTTAACTT
TGCTTATTAGTCTTGTGCTCGAACTGCTAGGTTTAAAGAGTGTTTTCTCTAATGCATGCATGAAGCGACA
GCTGAAAACCAGAAATAGAGCGTTTGTCCTCCTGTTAAACTCTAGCCTTTCTTTGGCATTTGTCAGTCCG
AGTCTTCAGCTGCCGGCAGGAGATTGGGTTTCAGTAACACTTGCTGAGCACAAACTACACGTGCTTTCTT
CAGATTTAATTCATTATTAATCATTCTAGATTTAAATGATGTTCTTACTCATTGCTGATTATTTTAGCCT
TGCGGAGCAGATTAAATGAGCACGTGTTTCATTAAGATTGATTTAAATATAATTAATATTTCACCACTGT
AGTTTTAAAATTGCCTTCTAAGTCATGGTTGATTTTTAATAGGTATCGGCTCTAATTAGATTACTATTTT
GGTTTTTAAATGTTATTTCTATTTCATTTGTAGGCTCGTTTTTAATGTGATTTTATTAGATTCTAGTTTT
AAAATCATCTCTTAGCCTTAATGAGCAGACTGAATGAACATGTTTCATTAAGATTAACTTCATTATAATG
AATTATTTAATCATTCTAGTGGGTTATAAATCAGCTCTATTTAAATTAATTGTCGTGTTTATTTCTATTT
AATTTTTGATTATTTTTTCAGGGTCGTTTTTATGTGATTTTTTCCCGTTTCTAATTTTAAACTAATTGTT
TGATTTTTATATGATTCGACTCTTTTTAAATGAATTGTTTTGCTTTTTTTATTGAGCATATATATATTAT
ACAATTTCAATCAACAATTGTTGTGCTTTTTAAATGTTGTTTCTATTTCATTTCTAGGGTCGATTTTATT
CGATTCTAGTTTTAAAATCGTGATTTTTAACTTCTAACCTTACTGAGCAGACTGAATGAACATGTTTCAT
CAAGATTAACTTCATTATAGTTAATTATTGAATCGTGCTAGTGGTTTATAAATCAGCTCTATTTAAATTA
ATCATCATCATTATTTCTATTTAATTTTTATTATTTCTTTAGGATTATTTTTATGTGATTTTTTTCACGT
TCTAGTTTTAAACTCAATGCTCATTACTGCTCACCCTTGCTGAGCAGTCTTTCGTTAAGATTAAATTAAT
TAATAACCATTCTAGTTTTAAAACAGTGTCTTAAGGCATAGCTGATATTTTACAAGTTTACTATTTAATA
TATCTCCTTTCTTTTTTTAGGGTCGATTTCATCTGATTTGATTAATTTTTATTATCTTCACTAAGCTTTT
TGTTCTAGGTTTTATTCTCAGTATTATTACTGTTATATTTGAACTGAATTTCTCCTCATAGTTTATTCAT
TTTATTTATTTATTTTTTGTTTATTCGCTATTTTGTATTTTAGTTTTTAATTAGAAATTTTATTAGAATC
GTTTTGAACTAGTTTTTATGCACTCTAACATTAATATTAAATCATAACTATTATTTTTATTATAATTTAT
TTGTGTTTATCTTTTTGTGTAGCTTTCATGTGTTTTTATTTTAGTTTTATTATGTTTGCATTGAATTTTT
TGGACTAGTTTATATAACGATATACAGAAAAGCCATGACAACAAATGTTTTTATAATACCTATTAAGTAT
AAGCTAATCAGATTTCCACTATTCTGTTCAAAGTTAACATTATTAGCCATTCTGATGGATCATTTGACAT
TTGTCATATGTCTTTATGAACACTGCTCTTTCAGATGCCACTTTTAAAGCTGTTTTTTACAGTAAATGAA
CGTTTATTATTATGACATTATTTCCTAAGGCCTCTAGAGTACAGCAGGATGTGGCGTGTGCATTACCGTG
TAATTATGCTGACTGTAAATGTGCATTTATAGACTGTCAGCATGTCTGACTGTGCGCTGTTGTGATTGGT
CCTGCACAGACCAAG
